>Addgene plasmid #84908 | pAG303-Gal-GR100 | depositor full sequence | sequence record 167362 | pAG303-Gal-GR100 sequence 5798 bps
TCGCGCGTTTCGGTGATGACGGTGAAAACCTCTGACACATGCAGCTCCCGGAGACGGTCACAGCTTGTCT
GTAAGCGGATGCCGGGAGCAGACAAGCCCGTCAGGGCGCGTCAGCGGGTGTTGGCGGGTGTCGGGGCTGG
CTTAACTATGCGGCATCAGAGCAGATTGTACTGAGAGTGCACCATAATTCCGTTTTAAGAGCTTGGTGAG
CGCTAGGAGTCACTGCCAGGTATCGTTTGAACACGGCATTAGTCAGGGAAGTCATAACACAGTCCTTTCC
CGCAATTTTCTTTTTCTATTACTCTTGGCCTCCTCTAGTACACTCTATATTTTTTTATGCCTCGGTAATG
ATTTTCATTTTTTTTTTTCCACCTAGCGGATGACTCTTTTTTTTTCTTAGCGATTGGCATTATCACATAA
TGAATTATACATTATATAAAGTAATGTGATTTCTTCGAAGAATATACTAAAAAATGAGCAGGCAAGATAA
ACGAAGGCAAAGATGACAGAGCAGAAAGCCCTAGTAAAGCGTATTACAAATGAAACCAAGATTCAGATTG
CGATCTCTTTAAAGGGTGGTCCCCTAGCGATAGAGCACTCGATCTTCCCAGAAAAAGAGGCAGAAGCAGT
AGCAGAACAGGCCACACAATCGCAAGTGATTAACGTCCACACAGGTATAGGGTTTCTGGACCATATGATA
CATGCTCTGGCCAAGCATTCCGGCTGGTCGCTAATCGTTGAGTGCATTGGTGACTTACACATAGACGACC
ATCACACCACTGAAGACTGCGGGATTGCTCTCGGTCAAGCTTTTAAAGAGGCCCTACTGGCGCGTGGAGT
AAAAAGGTTTGGATCAGGATTTGCGCCTTTGGATGAGGCACTTTCCAGAGCGGTGGTAGATCTTTCGAAC
AGGCCGTACGCAGTTGTCGAACTTGGTTTGCAAAGGGAGAAAGTAGGAGATCTCTCTTGCGAGATGATCC
CGCATTTTCTTGAAAGCTTTGCAGAGGCTAGCAGAATTACCCTCCACGTTGATTGTCTGCGAGGCAAGAA
TGATCATCACCGTAGTGAGAGTGCGTTCAAGGCTCTTGCGGTTGCCATAAGAGAAGCCACCTCGCCCAAT
GGTACCAACGATGTTCCCTCCACCAAAGGTGTTCTTATGTAGTGACACCGATTATTTAAAGCTGCAGCAT
ACGATATATATACATGTGTATATATGTATACCTATGAATGTCAGTAAGTATGTATACGAACAGTATGATA
CTGAAGATGACAAGGTAATGCATCATTCTATACGTGTCATTCTGAACGAGGCGCGCTTTCCTTTTTTCTT
TTTGCTTTTTCTTTTTTTTTCTCTTGAACTCGACGGATCATATGCGGTGTGAAATACCGCACAGATGCGT
AAGGAGAAAATACCGCATCAGGAAATTGTAAACGTTAATATTTTGTTAAAATTCGCGTTAAATTTTTGTT
AAATCAGCTCATTTTTTAACCAATAGGCCGAAATCGGCAAAATCCCTTATAAATCAAAAGAATAGACCGA
GATAGGGT
[37 nt withheld, positions 1549-1585]
AAAGAACGTGGACTCCAACGTCAAAGG
[49 nt withheld, positions 1613-1661]
T
[91 nt withheld, positions 1663-1753]
G
[124 nt withheld, positions 1755-1878]
CGCGCCATTCGCCATTCAGGCTGCGCAACTGTTGGGAAGGGCGATCGGTGCGGGCCTCTTCGCTATTACG
CCAGCTGGCGAAGGGGGGATGTGCTGCAAGGCGATTAAGTTGGGTAACGCCAGGGTTTTCCCAGTCACGA
CGTTGTAAAACGACGGCCAGTGAATTGTAATACGACTCACTATAGGGCGAATTGGAGCTCTAGTACGGAT
TAGAAGCCGCCGAGCGGGTGACAGCCCTCCGAAGGAAGACTCTCCTCCGTGCGTCCTCGTCTTCACCGGT
CGCGTTCCTGAAACGCAGATGTGCCTCGCGCCGCACTGCTCCGAACAATAAAGATTCTACAATACTAGCT
TTTATGGTTATGAAGAGGAAAAATTGGCAGTAACCTGGCCCCACAAACCTTCAAATGAACGAATCAAATT
AACAACCATAGGATGATAATGCGATTAGTTTTTTAGCCTTATTTCTGGGGTAATTAATCAGCGAAGCGAT
GATTTTTGATCTATTAACAGATATATAAATGCAAAAACTGCATAACCACTTTAACTAATACTTTCAACAT
TTTCGGTTTGTATTACTTCTTATTCAAATGTAATAAAAGTATCAACAAAAAATTGTTAATATACCTCTAT
ACTTTAACGTCAAGGAGAAAAAACCCCGGATTCTAGAACTAGTGGATCCCCCATCACAAGTTTGTACAAA
AAAGCAGGCTTCAAAAATGGGTAGAGGTAGAGGTAGAGGTAGAGGTAGAGGTAGAGGTAGAGGTAGAGGT
AGAGGTAGAGGTAGAGGTAGAGGTAGAGGTAGAGGTAGAGGTAGAGGTAGAGGTAGAGGTAGAGGTAGAG
GTAGAGGTAGAGGTAGAGGTAGAGGTAGAGGTAGAGGTAGAGGTAGAGGTAGAGGTAGAGGTAGAGGTAG
AGGTAGAGGTAGAGGTAGAGGTAGAGGTAGAGGTAGAGGTAGAGGTAGAGGTAGAGGTAGAGGTAGAGGT
AGAGGTAGAGGTAGAGGTAGAGGTAGAGGTAGAGGTAGAGGTAGAGGTAGAGGTAGAGGTAGAGGTAGAG
GTAGAGGTAGAGGTAGAGGTAGAGGTAGAGGTAGAGGTAGAGGTAGAGGTAGAGGTAGAGGTAGAGGTAG
AGGTAGAGGTAGAGGTAGAGGTAGAGGTAGAGGTAGAGGTAGAGGTAGAGGTAGAGGTAGAGGTAGAGGT
AGAGGTAGAGGTAGAGGTAGAGGTAGAGGTAGAGGTAGAGGTAGAGGTAGAGGTAGAGGTAGAGGTAGAG
GTAGAGGTAGAGGTAGAGGTAGAGGTAGAGGTAGAGGTAGAGGTAGAGGTAGAGGTAGATAAGACCCAGC
TTTCTTGTACAAAGTGGTGATGGGCTGCAGGAATTCGATATCAAGCTTATCGATACCGTCGACCTCGAGT
CATGTAATTAGTTATGTCACGCTTACATTCACGCCCTCCCCCCACATCCGCTCTAACCGAAAAGGAAGGA
GTTAGACAACCTGAAGTCTAGGTCCCTATTTATTTTTTTATAGTTATGTTAGTATTAAGAACGTTATTTA
TATTTCAAATTTTTCTTTTTTTTCTGTACAGACGCGTGTACGCATGTAACATTATACTGAAAACCTTGCT
TGAGAAGGTTTTGGGACGCTCGAAGGCTTTAATTTGCGGCCGGTACCCAGCTTTTGTTCCCTTTAGTGAG
GGTTAATTCCGAGCTTGGCGTAATCATGGTCATAGCTGTTTCCTGTGTGAAATTGTTATCCGCTCACAAT
TCCACACAACATAGGAGCCGGAAGCATAAAGTGTAAAGCCTGGGGTGCCTAATGAGTGAGGTAACTCACA
TTAATTGCGTTGCGCTCACTGCCCGCTTTCCAGTCGGGAAACCTGTCGTGCCAGCTGCATTAATGAATCG
GCCAACGCGCGGGGAGAGGCGGTTTGCGTATTGGGCGCTCTTCCGCTTCCTCGCTCACTGACTCGCTGCG
CTCGGTCGTTCGGCTGCGGCGAGCGGTATCAGCTCACTCAAAGGCGGTAATACGGTTATCCACAGAATCA
GGGGATAACGCAGGAAAGAACATGTGAGCAAAAGGCCAGCAAAAGGCCAGGAACCGTAAAAAGGCCGCGT
TGCTGGCGTTTTTCCATAGGCTCGGCCCCCCTGACGAGCATCACAAAAATCGACGCTCAAGTCAGAGGTG
GCGAAACCCGACAGGACTATAAAGATACCAGGCGTTCCCCCCTGGAAGCTCCCTCGTGCGCTCTCCTGTT
CCGACCCTGCCGCTTACCGGATACCTGTCCGCCTTTCTCCCTTCGGGAAGCGTGGCGCTTTCTCAATGCT
CACGCTGTAGGTATCTCAGTTCGGTGTAGGTCGTTCGCTCCAAGCTGGGCTGTGTGCACGAACCCCCCGT
TCAGCCCGACCGCTGCGCCTTATCCGGTAACTATCGTCTTGAGTCCAACCCGGTAAGACACGACTTATCG
CCACTGGCAGCAGCCACTGGTAACAGGATTAGCAGAGCGAGGTATGTAGGCGGTGCTACAGAGTTCTTGA
AGTGGTGGCCTAACTACGGCTACACTAGAAGGACAGTATTTGGTATCTGCGCTCTGCTGAAGCCAGTTAC
CTTCGGAAAAAGAGTTGGTAGCTCTTGATCCGGCAAACAAACCACCGCTGGTAGCGGTGGTTTTTTTGTT
TGCAAGCAGCAGATTACGCGCAGAAAAAAAGGATCTCAAGAAGATCCTTTGATCTTTTCTACGGGGTCTG
ACGCTCAGTGGAACGAAAACTCACGTTAAGGGATTTTGGTCATGAGATTATCAAAAAGGATCTTCACCTA
GATCCTTTTAAATTAAAAATGAAGTTTTAAATCAATCTAAAGTATATATGAGTAAACTTGGTCTGACAGT
TACCAATGCTTAATCAGTGAGGCACCTATCTCAGCGATCTGTCTATTTCGTTCATCCATAGTTGCCTGAC
TGCCCGTCGTGTAGATAACTACGATACGGGAGGGCTTACCATCTGGCCCCAGTGCTGCAATGATACCGCG
AGACCCACGCTCACCGGCTCCAGATTTATCAGCAATAAACCAGCCAGCCGGAAGGGCCGAGCGCAGAAGT
GGTCCTGCAACTTTATCCGCCTCCATCCAGTCTATTAATTGTTGCCGGGAAGCTAGAGTAAGTAGTTCGC
CAGTTAATAGTTTGCGCAACGTTGTTGCCATTGCTACAGGCATCGTGGTGTCACGCTCGTCGTTTGGTAT
GGCTTCATTCAGCTCCGGTTCCCAACGATCAAGGCGAGTTACATGATCCCCCATGTTGTGAAAAAAAGCG
GTTAGCTCCTTCGGTCCTCCGATCGTTGTCAGAAGTAAGTTGGCCGCAGTGTTATCACTCATGGTTATGG
CAGCACTGCATAATTCTCTTACTGTCATGCCATCCGTAAGATGCTTTTCTGTGACTGGTGAGTACTCAAC
CAAGTCATTCTGAGAATAGTGTATGCGGCGACCGAGTTGCTCTTGCCCGGCGTCAATACGGGATAATACC
GCGCCACATAGCAGAACTTTAAAAGTGCTCATCATTGGAAAACGTTCTTCGGGGCGAAAACTCTCAAGGA
TCTTACCGCTGTTGAGATCCAGTTCGATGTAACCCACTCGTGCACCCAACTGATCTTCAGCATCTTTTAC
TTTCACCAGCGTTTCTGGGTGAGCAAAAACAGGAAGGCAAAATGCCGCAAAAAAGGGAATAAGGGCGACA
CGGAAATGTTGAATACTCATACTCTTCCTTTTTCAATATTATTGAAGCATTTATCAGGGTTATTGTCTCA
TGAGCGGATACATATTTGAATGTATTTAGAAAAATAAACAAATAGGGGTTCCGCGCACATTTCCCCGAAA
AGTGCCACCTGACGTCTTATTATCATGACATTAACCTATAAAAATAGGCGTATCACGAGGCCCTTTCGTC
Features (pLannotate 1.2.2; 24 found; start..end, strand, type, name):
    137..186     +  misc_feature   bom (fragment): basis of mobility region from pBR322
    191..265     -  CDS            MRM1 (fragment): MRM1_YEAST - Also known as PET56 From Saccharomyces cerevisiae (strain ATCC 204508 / S288c) (Baker's yeast).
    315..502     +  promoter       HIS3 promoter: S. cerevisiae HIS3
    503..1162    +  CDS            HIS3: imidazoleglycerol-phosphate dehydratase, required for histidine biosynthesis; S. cerevisiae HIS3; yeast auxotrophic marker
   1119..1412    +  CDS            YO201_YEAST (fragment): Protein uncertain: Swiss-Prot protein existence level 5. From Saccharomyces cerevisiae (strain ATCC 204508 / S288c) (Baker's yeast).
   1369..1422    +  misc_feature   bom (fragment): basis of mobility region from pBR322
   1423..1878    -  rep_origin     f1 ori (sequence partly withheld): f1 bacteriophage origin of replication; arrow indicates direction of (+) strand synthesis
   1886..2043    -  CDS            lacZα (fragment): LacZα fragment of β-galactosidase; lacZ fragment
   2046..2064    +  promoter       T7 promoter: promoter for bacteriophage T7 RNA polymerase
   2084..2525    +  promoter       GAL1 promoter: S. cerevisiae GAL1; inducible promoter, regulated by Gal4
   2540..2560    +  misc_feature   MCS (fragment): pBluescript multiple cloning site
   2564..2588    +  protein_bind   attB1: mutant version of attB; recombination site for the Gateway® BP reaction BP Clonase™
   3202..3226    -  protein_bind   attB2: mutant version of attB; recombination site for the Gateway® BP reaction BP Clonase™
   3230..3277    +  misc_feature   MCS (fragment): pBluescript multiple cloning site
   3278..3525    +  terminator     CYC1 terminator: S. cerevisiae CYC1; transcription terminator for CYC1
   3548..3566    -  promoter       T3 promoter: promoter for bacteriophage T3 RNA polymerase
   3611..3627    -  protein_bind   lac operator: The lac repressor binds to the lac operator to inhibit transcription in E. coli. This inhibition can be relieved by adding lactose or isopropyl-β-D-thiogalactopyranoside (IPTG). lac repressor encoded by lacI
   3635..3665    -  promoter       lac promoter: promoter for the E. coli lac operon
   3680..3701    -  protein_bind   CAP binding site: CAP binding activates transcription in the presence of cAMP. E. coli catabolite activator protein
   3714..3806    -  CDS            lacI (fragment): lac repressor; lacI; The lac repressor binds to the lac operator to inhibit transcription in E. coli. This inhibition can be relieved by adding lactose or isopropyl-β-D-thiogalactopyranoside (IPTG).
   3989..4577    -  rep_origin     ori: high-copy-number ColE1/pMB1/pBR322/pUC origin of replication
   4748..5608    -  CDS            AmpR: β-lactamase; bla; confers resistance to ampicillin, carbenicillin, and related antibiotics
   5609..5713    -  promoter       AmpR promoter: bla
   5798..35      +  CDS            rop (fragment) (across the origin): Rop protein, which maintains plasmids at low copy number; rop
