[The description below was written by a language model from this plasmid's Addgene catalogue record and pLannotate feature annotations shown in this document.]
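Description:
pAG303-Gal-GR100 is a yeast expression plasmid built on the pAG303-Gal-ccdB Gateway destination backbone, made to induce expression of a glycine-arginine (GR) dipeptide repeat in Saccharomyces cerevisiae. The feature table lists no yeast replication origin (neither 2μ nor CEN/ARS), which is consistent with the integrating design of the "303" vector series, although the record does not state this explicitly. In yeast the plasmid is selected through the HIS3 auxotrophic marker, which is driven by its own promoter. In E. coli it is propagated through a high-copy ColE1/pUC-type origin and selected by ampicillin resistance (AmpR). An f1 origin and remnants of the pBluescript lacZα/lac promoter region are also present, inherited from the parent vector.

The payload is a synthetic 606 bp insert, GR100. The name suggests about 100 GR repeats, modelling one of the dipeptide repeat products associated with the C9orf72 repeat expansion linked to ALS and frontotemporal dementia. The insert was introduced by Gateway recombination and sits between attB1 and attB2 sites, replacing the ccdB counter-selection cassette of the parent vector. The GAL1 promoter lies upstream and the CYC1 terminator downstream, so transcription is regulated by Gal4 and induced by galactose. This lets a potentially toxic protein be kept off until expression is wanted. No epitope tag or reporter is annotated, and the insert itself was not labelled as a feature in the table. T7 and T3 promoters flank the cassette and serve as sequencing primer sites. According to the associated publication, the construct belongs to work identifying modifiers of C9orf72 dipeptide repeat toxicity and linking that toxicity to nucleocytoplasmic transport defects.
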