Addgene plasmid #84908: pAG303-Gal-GR100
Purpose: induce expression of dipeptide repeat GR in yeast
Depositing lab: Aaron Gitler. Depositing organization: Stanford University. Publication: Modifiers of C9orf72 dipeptide repeat toxicity connect nucleocytoplasmic transport defects to FTD/ALS. Jovicic A, Mertens J, Boeynaems S, Bogaert E, Chai N, Yamada SB, Paul JW 3rd, Sun S, Herdy JR, Bieri G, Kramer NJ, Gage FH, Van Den Bosch L, Robberecht W, Gitler AD. Nat Neurosci. 2015 Sep;18(9):1226-9. doi: 10.1038/nn.4085. PubMed 26308983.
Backbone
  Vector backbone: pAG303-Gal-ccdB
  Backbone manufacturer: Susan Lindquist (Addgene plasmid # 14133)
  Backbone size w/o insert (bp): 5192
  Vector type: Yeast Expression
  Selectable markers: HIS3
Growth in bacteria
  Bacterial resistance: Ampicillin, 100 μg/mL
  Growth temperature: 37°C
  Growth strain: DH5alpha
  Copy number: Unknown
Gene/Insert
  Gene/Insert name: GR100 (alt name: C9orf72 dipeptide)
  Species: Synthetic
  Insert size (bp): 606
  Entrez Gene: C9orf72 (a.k.a. ALSFTD, DENND9, DENNL72, FTDALS, FTDALS1)
  Promoter: GAL1
  Cloning method: Gateway Cloning
  Sequencing primers: 5′ T7; 3′ T3
Terms and licenses: Academic/Nonprofit Terms; Industry Terms: Not Available to Industry
How to cite: pAG303-Gal-GR100 was a gift from Aaron Gitler (Addgene plasmid # 84908 ; http://n2t.net/addgene:84908 ; RRID:Addgene_84908)
