>Addgene plasmid #84908 | pAG303-Gal-GR100 | addgene partial sequence | sequence record 174369 | Addgene Partial NGS Result
GAGGTAGAGGTAGAGGTAGAGGTAGAGGTAGAGGTAGAGGTAGAGGTAGAGGTAGAGGTAGAGGTAGAGG
TAGAGGTAGAGGTAGAGGTAGATAAGACCCAGCTTTCTTGTACAAAGTGGTGATGGGCTGCAGGAATTCG
ATATCAAGCTTATCGATACCGTCGACCTCGAGTCATGTAATTAGTTATGTCACGCTTACATTCACGCCCT
CCCCCCACATCCGCTCTAACCGAAAAGGAAGGAGTTAGACAACCTGAAGTCTAGGTCCCTATTTATTTTT
TTATAGTTATGTTAGTATTAAGAACGTTATTTATATTTCAAATTTTTCTTTTTTTTCTGTACAGACGCGT
GTACGCATGTAACATTATACTGAAAACCTTGCTTGAGAAGGTTTTGGGACGCTCGAAGGCTTTAATTTGC
GGCCTCGAGGGGGGGCCCGGTACCAGCTTTTGTTCCCTTTAGTGAGGGTTAATTTCGAGCTTGGCGTAAT
CATGGTCATAGCTGTTTCCTGTGTGAAATTGTTATCCGCTCACAATTCCACACAACATACGAGCCGGAAG
CATAAAGTGTAAAGCCTGGGGTGCCTAATGAGTGAGCTAACTCACATTAATTGCGTTGCGCTCACTGCCC
GCTTTCCAGTCGGGAAACCTGTCGTGCCAGCTGCATTAATGAATCGGCCAACGCGCGGGGAGAGGCGGTT
TGCGTATTGGGCGCTCTTCCGCTTCCTCGCTCACTGACTCGCTGCGCTCGGTCGTTCGGCTGCGGCGAGC
GGTATCAGCTCACTCAAAGGCGGTAATACGGTTATCCACAGAATCAGGGGATAACGCAGGAAAGAACATG
TGAGCAAAAGGCCAGCAAAAGGCCAGGAACCGTAAAAAGGCCGCGTTGCTGGCGTTTTTCCATAGGCTCC
GCCCCCCTGACGAGCATCACAAAAATCGACGCTCAAGTCAGAGGTGGCGAAACCCGACAGGACTATAAAG
ATACCAGGCGTTTCCCCCTGGAAGCTCCCTCGTGCGCTCTCCTGTTCCGACCCTGCCGCTTACCGGATAC
CTGTCCGCCTTTCTCCCTTCGGGAAGCGTGGCGCTTTCTCATAGCTCACGCTGTAGGTATCTCAGTTCGG
TGTAGGTCGTTCGCTCCAAGCTGGGCTGTGTGCACGAACCCCCCGTTCAGCCCGACCGCTGCGCCTTATC
CGGTAACTATCGTCTTGAGTCCAACCCGGTAAGACACGACTTATCGCCACTGGCAGCAGCCACTGGTAAC
AGGATTAGCAGAGCGAGGTATGTAGGCGGTGCTACAGAGTTCTTGAAGTGGTGGCCTAACTACGGCTACA
CTAGAAGAACAGTATTTGGTATCTGCGCTCTGCTGAAGCCAGTTACCTTCGGAAAAAGAGTTGGTAGCTC
TTGATCCGGCAAACAAACCACCGCTGGTAGCGGTGGTTTTTTTGTTTGCAAGCAGCAGATTACGCGCAGA
AAAAAAGGATCTCAAGAAGATCCTTTGATCTTTTCTACGGGGTCTGACGCTCAGTGGAACGAAAACTCAC
GTTAAGGGATTTTGGTCATGAGATTATCAAAAAGGATCTTCACCTAGATCCTTTTAAATTAAAAATGAAG
TTTTAAATCAATCTAAAGTATATATGAGTAAACTTGGTCTGACAGTTACCAATGCTTAATCAGTGAGGCA
CCTATCTCAGCGATCTGTCTATTTCGTTCATCCATAGTTGCCTGACTCCCCGTCGTGTAGATAACTACGA
TACGGGAGGGCTTACCATCTGGCCCCAGTGCTGCAATGATACCGCGAGACCCACGCTCACCGGCTCCAGA
TTTATCAGCAATAAACCAGCCAGCCGGAAGGGCCGAGCGCAGAAGTGGTCCTGCAACTTTATCCGCCTCC
ATCCAGTCTATTAATTGTTGCCGGGAAGCTAGAGTAAGTAGTTCGCCAGTTAATAGTTTGCGCAACGTTG
TTGCCATTGCTACAGGCATCGTGGTGTCACGCTCGTCGTTTGGTATGGCTTCATTCAGCTCCGGTTCCCA
ACGATCAAGGCGAGTTACATGATCCCCCATGTTGTGCAAAAAAGCGGTTAGCTCCTTCGGTCCTCCGATC
GTTGTCAGAAGTAAGTTGGCCGCAGTGTTATCACTCATGGTTATGGCAGCACTGCATAATTCTCTTACTG
TCATGCCATCCGTAAGATGCTTTTCTGTGACTGGTGAGTACTCAACCAAGTCATTCTGAGAATAGTGTAT
GCGGCGACCGAGTTGCTCTTGCCCGGCGTCAATACGGGATAATACCGCGCCACATAGCAGAACTTTAAAA
GTGCTCATCATTGGAAAACGTTCTTCGGGGCGAAAACTCTCAAGGATCTTACCGCTGTTGAGATCCAGTT
CGATGTAACCCACTCGTGCACCCAACTGATCTTCAGCATCTTTTACTTTCACCAGCGTTTCTGGGTGAGC
AAAAACAGGAAGGCAAAATGCCGCAAAAAAGGGAATAAGGGCGACACGGAAATGTTGAATACTCATACTC
TTCCTTTTTCAATATTATTGAAGCATTTATCAGGGTTATTGTCTCATGAGCGGATACATATTTGAATGTA
TTTAGAAAAATAAACAAATAGGGGTTCCGCGCACATTTCCCCGAAAAGTGCCACCTGACGTCTAAGAAAC
CATTATTATCATGACATTAACCTATAAAAATAGGCGTATCACGAGGCCCTTTCGTCTCGCGCGTTTCGGT
GATGACGGTGAAAACCTCTGACACATGCAGCTCCCGGAGACGGTCACAGCTTGTCTGTAAGCGGATGCCG
GGAGCAGACAAGCCCGTCAGGGCGCGTCAGCGGGTGTTGGCGGGTGTCGGGGCTGGCTTAACTATGCGGC
ATCAGAGCAGATTGTACTGAGAGTGCACCATAAATTCCCGTTTTAAGAGCTTGGTGAGCGCTAGGAGTCA
CTGCCAGGTATCGTTTGAACACGGCATTAGTCAGGGAAGTCATAACACAGTCCTTTCCCGCAATTTTCTT
TTTCTATTACTCTTGGCCTCCTCTAGTACACTCTATATTTTTTTATGCCTCGGTAATGATTTTCATTTTT
TTTTTTCCACCTAGCGGATGACTCTTTTTTTTTCTTAGCGATTGGCATTATCACATAATGAATTATACAT
TATATAAAGTAATGTGATTTCTTCGAAGAATATACTAAAAAATGAGCAGGCAAGATAAACGAAGGCAAAG
ATGACAGAGCAGAAAGCCCTAGTAAAGCGTATTACAAATGAAACCAAGATTCAGATTGCGATCTCTTTAA
AGGGTGGTCCCCTAGCGATAGAGCACTCGATCTTCCCAGAAAAAGAGGCAGAAGCAGTAGCAGAACAGGC
CACACAATCGCAAGTGATTAACGTCCACACAGGTATAGGGTTTCTGGACCATATGATACATGCTCTGGCC
AAGCATTCCGGCTGGTCGCTAATCGTTGAGTGCATTGGTGACTTACACATAGACGACCATCACACCACTG
AAGACTGCGGGATTGCTCTCGGTCAAGCTTTTAAAGAGGCCCTAGGGGCCGTGCGTGGAGTAAAAAGGTT
TGGATCAGGATTTGCGCCTTTGGATGAGGCACTTTCCAGAGCGGTGGTAGATCTTTCGAACAGGCCGTAC
GCAGTTGTCGAACTTGGTTTGCAAAGGGAGAAAGTAGGAGATCTCTCTTGCGAGATGATCCCGCATTTTC
TTGAAAGCTTTGCAGAGGCTAGCAGAATTACCCTCCACGTTGATTGTCTGCGAGGCAAGAATGATCATCA
CCGTAGTGAGAGTGCGTTCAAGGCTCTTGCGGTTGCCATAAGAGAAGCCACCTCGCCCAATGGTACCAAC
GATGTTCCCTCCACCAAAGGTGTTCTTATGTAGTGACACCGATTATTTAAAGCTGCAGCATACGATATAT
ATACATGTGTATATATGTATACCTATGAATGTCAGTAAGTATGTATACGAACAGTATGATACTGAAGATG
ACAAGGTAATGCATCATTCTATACGTGTCATTCTGAACGAGGCGCGCTTTCCTTTTTTCTTTTTGCTTTT
TCTTTTTTTTTCTCTTGAACTCGACGGATCTATGCGGTGTGAAATACCGCACAGATGCGTAAGGAGAAAA
TACCGCATCAGGAAATTGTAAGCGTTAATATTTTGTTAAAATTCGCGTTAAATTTTTGTTAAATCAGCTC
ATTTTTTAACCAATAGGCCGAAATCGGCAAAATCCCTTATAAATCAAAAGAATAGACCGAGATAGGGT
[37 nt withheld, positions 4269-4305]
AAAGAACGTGGACTCCAACGTCAAAGG
[49 nt withheld, positions 4333-4381]
T
[91 nt withheld, positions 4383-4473]
G
[124 nt withheld, positions 4475-4598]
CCATTCGCCATTCAGGCTGCGCAACTGTTGGGAAGGGCGATCGGTGCGGGCCTCTTCGCTATTACGCCAG
CTGGCGAAAGGGGGATGTGCTGCAAGGCGATTAAGTTGGGTAACGCCAGGGTTTTCCCAGTCACGACGTT
GTAAAACGACGGCCAGTGAATTGTAATACGACTCACTATAGGGCGAATTGGAGCTCTAGTACGGATTAGA
AGCCGCCGAGCGGGTGACAGCCCTCCGAAGGAAGACTCTCCTCCGTGCGTCCTCGTCTTCACCGGTCGCG
TTCCTGAAACGCAGATGTGCCTCGCGCCGCACTGCTCCGAACAATAAAGATTCTACAATACTAGCTTTTA
TGGTTATGAAGAGGAAAAATTGGCAGTAACCTGGCCCCACAAACCTTCAAATGAACGAATCAAATTAACA
ACCATAGGATGATAATGCGATTAGTTTTTTAGCCTTATTTCTGGGGTAATTAATCAGCGAAGCGATGATT
TTTGATCTATTAACAGATATATAAATGCAAAAACTGCATAACCACTTTAACTAATACTTTCAACATTTTC
GGTTTGTATTACTTCTTATTCAAATGTAATAAAAGTATCAACAAAAAATTGTTAATATACCTCTATACTT
TAACGTCAAGGAGAAAAAACCCCGGATTCTAGAACTAGTGGATCCCCCATCACAAGTTTGTACAAAAAAG
CAGGCTTCAAAAATGGGTAGAGGTAGAGGTAGAGGTAGAGGTAGAGGTAGAGGTAGAGGTAGAGGTAGAG
GTAGAGGTAGAGGTAGAGGTAGAGGTAGAGGTAGAGGT
